Addgene plasmid #115007: AT5G58300 K8_pECIA2
Purpose: Bait vector AT5G58300 K8_pECIA2 should be used with prey vector AT5G58300 K8_pECIA14.
Depositing lab: Youssef Belkhadir. Depositing organization: Gregor Mendel Institute of Molecular Plant Biology. Publication: An extracellular network of Arabidopsis leucine-rich repeat receptor kinases. Smakowska-Luzan E, Mott GA, Parys K, Stegmann M, Howton TC, Layeghifard M, Neuhold J, Lehner A, Kong J, Grunwald K, Weinberger N, Satbhai SB, Mayer D, Busch W, Madalinski M, Stolt-Bergner P, Provart NJ, Mukhtar MS, Zipfel C, Desveaux D, Guttman DS, Belkhadir Y. Nature. 2018 Jan 18;553(7688):342-346. doi: 10.1038/nature25184. Epub 2018 Jan 10. PubMed 29320478.
Backbone
  Vector backbone: pECIA2
  Backbone manufacturer: Chris Garcia (Addgene plasmid # 47032)
  Vector type: Insect Expression
Growth in bacteria
  Bacterial resistance: Ampicillin, 100 μg/mL
  Growth temperature: 37°C
  Growth strain: DH5alpha
  Copy number: High Copy
Gene/Insert
  Gene/Insert name: AT5G58300
  Species: A. thaliana (mustard weed)
  Entrez Gene: AT5G58300 (a.k.a. AT5G58300, MCK7.17, MCK7_17)
  Promoter: Metallothionein (Copper-Inducible)
  Tag / fusion protein: Fc, V5 and hexahistidine tags (C terminal on backbone)
  Cloning method: Ligation Independent Cloning
Terms and licenses: Academic/Nonprofit Terms; Industry Terms: Not Available to Industry
Depositor comments: Plasmid for secreted expression in Drosophila cell culture by induction via CuSO4. Insert is an extracellular domain of indicated LRR-RK, C-terminally tagged with Fc, V5 and hexahistidine tags. Insert Protein Sequence: NSDRQALLAFAASVPHLRRLNWNSTNHICKSWVGVTCTSDGTSVHALRLPGIGLLGPIPPNTLGKLESLRILSLRSNLLSGNLPPDIHSLPSLDYIYLQHNNFSGEVPSFVSRQLNILDLSFNSFTGKIPATFQNLKQLTGLSLQNNKLSGPVPNLDTVSLRRLNLSNNHLNGSIPSALGGFPSSSFSGNTLLCGLPLQPCATSSPPPSLTPHISTPPLPPFPHKEGSKRKLHVS
How to cite: AT5G58300 K8_pECIA2 was a gift from Youssef Belkhadir (Addgene plasmid # 115007 ; http://n2t.net/addgene:115007 ; RRID:Addgene_115007)
