[The description below was written by a language model from this plasmid's Addgene catalogue record and pLannotate feature annotations shown in this document.]
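Description:
AT5G58300 K8_pECIA2 is an insect-cell expression plasmid built on the pECIA2 backbone. It serves as the "bait" construct in an extracellular protein interaction assay and is meant to be paired with the matching prey vector, AT5G58300 K8_pECIA14. The full sequence record is about 5 kb. The plasmid is propagated in E. coli as a high-copy plasmid through a ColE1/pUC-type origin, with ampicillin selection from the β-lactamase gene and its own promoter. The remaining bacterial features are fragments of lacZα, lacI, rop, bom and the pUC polylinker, together with the lac promoter, operator and CAP site. These are backbone remnants with no evident role in the construct's function. No selectable marker for insect cells is annotated.

The expression cassette is driven by the copper-inducible Drosophila metallothionein promoter, so expression in Drosophila cell culture is switched on with copper sulfate. A Drosophila BiP signal sequence sits immediately downstream and directs the product into the secretory pathway. It is followed by the insert, which is the extracellular domain of the Arabidopsis thaliana leucine-rich repeat receptor kinase encoded by AT5G58300, introduced by ligation-independent cloning. The ectodomain is followed at its C terminus by a human IgG1 Fc region, a V5 epitope and, according to the catalogue entry, a hexahistidine tag; the His tag is not separately annotated in the feature table. An SV40 polyadenylation signal lies downstream of the cassette. The secreted Fc-tagged ectodomain can be captured and detected via its tags. It was used to map pairwise interactions among the extracellular domains of Arabidopsis LRR receptor kinases.
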