Features (pLannotate 1.2.2; 18 found; start..end, strand, type, name):
     23..449     +  promoter       MT promoter: Drosophila metallothionein promoter
    467..520     +  sig_peptide    BiP signal sequence: Drosophila BiP signal sequence
    521..1228    +  CDS            Y5830_ARATH (fragment): Experimental evidence at protein level: Swiss-Prot protein existence level 1. From Arabidopsis thaliana (Mouse-ear cress).
   1259..1939    +  CDS            IGHG1 (fragment): IGHG1_HUMAN - Experimental evidence at protein level: Swiss-Prot protein existence level 1. Constant region of immunoglobulin heavy chains. Immunoglobulins, also known as antibodies, are membrane-bound or secreted glycoproteins produced by B lymphocytes. In the recognition phase of humoral immunity, the membrane-bound immunoglobulins serve as receptors which, upon binding of a specific antigen, trigger the clonal expansion and differentiation of B lymphocytes into immunoglobulins- secreting plasma cells. Secreted immunoglobulins mediate the effector phase of humoral immunity, which results in
   1958..1999    +  CDS            V5 tag: epitope tag from simian virus 5
   2099..2233    -  polyA_signal   SV40 poly(A) signal: SV40 polyadenylation signal
   2256..2340    -  CDS            large T antigen (fragment): large T antigen from SV40 (simian virus 40)
   2340..2364    +  misc_feature   MCS (fragment): pUC18/19 multiple cloning site
   2401..2417    -  protein_bind   lac operator: The lac repressor binds to the lac operator to inhibit transcription in E. coli. This inhibition can be relieved by adding lactose or isopropyl-β-D-thiogalactopyranoside (IPTG). lac repressor encoded by lacI
   2425..2455    -  promoter       lac promoter: promoter for the E. coli lac operon
   2470..2491    -  protein_bind   CAP binding site: CAP binding activates transcription in the presence of cAMP. E. coli catabolite activator protein
   2504..2596    -  CDS            lacI (fragment): lac repressor; lacI; The lac repressor binds to the lac operator to inhibit transcription in E. coli. This inhibition can be relieved by adding lactose or isopropyl-β-D-thiogalactopyranoside (IPTG).
   2779..3367    -  rep_origin     ori: high-copy-number ColE1/pMB1/pBR322/pUC origin of replication
   3538..4398    -  CDS            AmpR: β-lactamase; bla; confers resistance to ampicillin, carbenicillin, and related antibiotics
   4399..4503    -  promoter       AmpR promoter: bla
   4598..4633    +  CDS            rop (fragment): Rop protein, which maintains plasmids at low copy number; rop
   4735..4834    +  misc_feature   bom (fragment): basis of mobility region from pBR322
   4840..21      -  CDS            lacZα (fragment) (across the origin): LacZα fragment of β-galactosidase; lacZ fragment
>Addgene plasmid #115007 | AT5G58300 K8_pECIA2 | addgene full sequence | sequence record 296820 | Addgene NGS Result
GTAAAACGACGGCCAGTGAATTAATTCGTTGCAGGACAGGATGTGGTGCCCGATGTGACTAGCTCTTTGC
TGCAGGCCGTCCTATCCTCTGGTTCCGATAAGAGACCCAGAACTCCGGCCCCCCACCGCCCACCGCCACC
CCCATACATATGTGGTACGCAAGTAAGAGTGCCTGCGCATGCCCCATGTGCCCCACCAAGAGCTTTGCAT
CCCATACAAGTCCCCAAAGTGGAGAACCGAACCAATTCTTCGCGGGCAGAACAAAAGCTTCTGCACACGT
CTCCACTCGAATTTGGAGCCGGCCGGCGTGTGCAAAAGAGGTGAATCGAACGAAAGACCCGTGTGTAAAG
CCGCGTTTCCAAAATGTATAAAACCGAGAGCATCTGGCCAATGTGCATCAGTTGTGGTCAGCAGCAAAAT
CAAGTGAATCATCTCAGTGCAACTAAAGGGGGGATCCGATCTCAATATGAAGTTATGCATATTACTGGCC
GTCGTGGCCTTTGTTGGCCTCTCGCTCGGGCTGAACTCGGATAGGCAAGCTCTTCTTGCATTTGCTGCTT
CTGTTCCTCATCTCAGACGACTCAACTGGAATTCCACTAACCATATCTGCAAATCATGGGTTGGCGTCAC
CTGCACTTCTGATGGTACTAGTGTTCACGCTCTTCGCCTTCCAGGAATTGGGCTCTTGGGACCAATCCCT
CCAAACACACTTGGTAAACTAGAATCACTCAGGATTCTCAGTTTGAGATCAAACCTCCTCAGTGGTAACC
TTCCTCCTGACATTCACTCTCTCCCTTCACTAGATTACATCTATCTCCAACATAACAACTTCTCTGGTGA
GGTTCCTTCCTTTGTGTCCCGACAGCTCAATATCTTAGATCTCTCATTTAACTCTTTCACCGGGAAGATA
CCAGCAACGTTCCAAAATCTGAAGCAATTGACAGGGTTGAGCCTCCAAAATAACAAACTTTCTGGACCAG
TACCTAATCTTGATACAGTAAGTCTGAGACGTTTAAACTTGAGCAACAATCATCTTAATGGTTCAATACC
CTCTGCACTTGGTGGCTTTCCCAGTTCATCTTTTTCCGGAAACACATTGTTATGTGGACTTCCTCTGCAA
CCCTGTGCCACCTCCTCTCCCCCTCCTTCGCTAACCCCACACATTTCCACGCCTCCATTGCCGCCATTTC
CTCACAAAGAAGGTTCAAAAAGGAAACTACATGTAAGCCTGGAGGTGCTGTTCCAGGGACCAGGGAGCGA
CAAAACTCACACATGCCCACCGTGCCCAGCACCTGAACTCCTGGGGGGACCGTCAGTCTTCCTCTTCCCC
CCAAAACCCAAGGACACCCTCATGATCTCCCGGACCCCTGAGGTCACATGCGTGGTGGTGGACGTGAGCC
ACGAAGACCCTGAGGTCAAGTTCAACTGGTACGTGGACGGCGTGGAGGTGCATAATGCCAAGACAAAGCC
GCGGGAGGAGCAGTACAACAGCACGTACCGTGTGGTCAGCGTCCTCACCGTCCTGCACCAGGACTGGCTG
AATGGCAAGGAGTACAAGTGCAAGGTCTCCAACAAAGCCCTCCCAGCCCCCATCGAGAAAACCATCTCCA
AAGCCAAAGGGCAGCCCCGAGAACCACAGGTGTACACCCTGCCCCCATCCCGGGAGGAGATGACCAAGAA
CCAGGTCAGCCTGACCTGCCTGGTCAAAGGCTTCTATCCCAGCGACATCGCCGTGGAGTGGGAGAGCAAT
GGGCAGCCGGAGAACAACTACAAGACCACGCCTCCCGTGCTGGACTCCGACGGCTCCTTCTTCCTCTACA
GCAAGCTCACCGTGGACAAGAGCAGGTGGCAGCAGGGGAACGTCTTCTCATGCTCCGTGATGCATGAGGG
TCTGCACAACCACTACACGCAGAAGAGCCTCTCCCTGTCTCCGGGTAAATCTAGAGGGCCCTTCGAAGGT
AAGCCTATCCCTAACCCTCTCCTCGGTCTCGATTCTACGCGTACCGGTCATCATCACCATCACCATTGAG
TTTAAACCCGCTGATCAGCCTCGACTGTGCCTTCTAAGGCCTGAGCTCGCTGATCAGCCTCGATCGAGGA
TCCAGACATGATAAGATACATTGATGAGTTTGGACAAACCACAACTAGAATGCAGTGAAAAAAATGCTTT
ATTTGTGAAATTTGTGATGCTATTGCTTTATTTGTAACCATTATAAGCTGCAATAAACAAGTTAACAACA
ACAATTGCATTCATTTTATGTTTCAGGTTCAGGGGGAGGTGTGGGAGGTTTTTTAAAGCAAGTAAAACCT
CTACAAATGTGGTATGGCTGATTATGATCAGTCGACCTGCAGGCATGCAAGCTTGGCGTAATCATGGTCA
TAGCTGTTTCCTGTGTGAAATTGTTATCCGCTCACAATTCCACACAACATACGAGCCGGAAGCATAAAGT
GTAAAGCCTGGGGTGCCTAATGAGTGAGCTAACTCACATTAATTGCGTTGCGCTCACTGCCCGCTTTCCA
GTCGGGAAACCTGTCGTGCCAGCTGCATTAATGAATCGGCCAACGCGCGGGGAGAGGCGGTTTGCGTATT
GGGCGCTCTTCCGCTTCCTCGCTCACTGACTCGCTGCGCTCGGTCGTTCGGCTGCGGCGAGCGGTATCAG
CTCACTCAAAGGCGGTAATACGGTTATCCACAGAATCAGGGGATAACGCAGGAAAGAACATGTGAGCAAA
AGGCCAGCAAAAGGCCAGGAACCGTAAAAAGGCCGCGTTGCTGGCGTTTTTCCATAGGCTCCGCCCCCCT
GACGAGCATCACAAAAATCGACGCTCAAGTCAGAGGTGGCGAAACCCGACAGGACTATAAAGATACCAGG
CGTTTCCCCCTGGAAGCTCCCTCGTGCGCTCTCCTGTTCCGACCCTGCCGCTTACCGGATACCTGTCCGC
CTTTCTCCCTTCGGGAAGCGTGGCGCTTTCTCATAGCTCACGCTGTAGGTATCTCAGTTCGGTGTAGGTC
GTTCGCTCCAAGCTGGGCTGTGTGCACGAACCCCCCGTTCAGCCCGACCGCTGCGCCTTATCCGGTAACT
ATCGTCTTGAGTCCAACCCGGTAAGACACGACTTATCGCCACTGGCAGCAGCCACTGGTAACAGGATTAG
CAGAGCGAGGTATGTAGGCGGTGCTACAGAGTTCTTGAAGTGGTGGCCTAACTACGGCTACACTAGAAGA
ACAGTATTTGGTATCTGCGCTCTGCTGAAGCCAGTTACCTTCGGAAAAAGAGTTGGTAGCTCTTGATCCG
GCAAACAAACCACCGCTGGTAGCGGTGGTTTTTTTGTTTGCAAGCAGCAGATTACGCGCAGAAAAAAAGG
ATCTCAAGAAGATCCTTTGATCTTTTCTACGGGGTCTGACGCTCAGTGGAACGAAAACTCACGTTAAGGG
ATTTTGGTCATGAGATTATCAAAAAGGATCTTCACCTAGATCCTTTTAAATTAAAAATGAAGTTTTAAAT
CAATCTAAAGTATATATGAGTAAACTTGGTCTGACAGTTACCAATGCTTAATCAGTGAGGCACCTATCTC
AGCGATCTGTCTATTTCGTTCATCCATAGTTGCCTGACTCCCCGTCGTGTAGATAACTACGATACGGGAG
GGCTTACCATCTGGCCCCAGTGCTGCAATGATACCGCGAGACCCACGCTCACCGGCTCCAGATTTATCAG
CAATAAACCAGCCAGCCGGAAGGGCCGAGCGCAGAAGTGGTCCTGCAACTTTATCCGCCTCCATCCAGTC
TATTAATTGTTGCCGGGAAGCTAGAGTAAGTAGTTCGCCAGTTAATAGTTTGCGCAACGTTGTTGCCATT
GCTACAGGCATCGTGGTGTCACGCTCGTCGTTTGGTATGGCTTCATTCAGCTCCGGTTCCCAACGATCAA
GGCGAGTTACATGATCCCCCATGTTGTGCAAAAAAGCGGTTAGCTCCTTCGGTCCTCCGATCGTTGTCAG
AAGTAAGTTGGCCGCAGTGTTATCACTCATGGTTATGGCAGCACTGCATAATTCTCTTACTGTCATGCCA
TCCGTAAGATGCTTTTCTGTGACTGGTGAGTACTCAACCAAGTCATTCTGAGAATAGTGTATGCGGCGAC
CGAGTTGCTCTTGCCCGGCGTCAATACGGGATAATACCGCGCCACATAGCAGAACTTTAAAAGTGCTCAT
CATTGGAAAACGTTCTTCGGGGCGAAAACTCTCAAGGATCTTACCGCTGTTGAGATCCAGTTCGATGTAA
CCCACTCGTGCACCCAACTGATCTTCAGCATCTTTTACTTTCACCAGCGTTTCTGGGTGAGCAAAAACAG
GAAGGCAAAATGCCGCAAAAAAGGGAATAAGGGCGACACGGAAATGTTGAATACTCATACTCTTCCTTTT
TCAATATTATTGAAGCATTTATCAGGGTTATTGTCTCATGAGCGGATACATATTTGAATGTATTTAGAAA
AATAAACAAATAGGGGTTCCGCGCACATTTCCCCGAAAAGTGCCACCTGACGTCTAAGAAACCATTATTA
TCATGACATTAACCTATAAAAATAGGCGTATCACGAGGCCCTTTCGTCTCGCGCGTTTCGGTGATGACGG
TGAAAACCTCTGACACATGCAGCTCCCGGAGACGGTCACAGCTTGTCTGTAAGCGGATGCCGGGAGCAGA
CAAGCCCGTCAGGGCGCGTCAGCGGGTGTTGGCGGGTGTCGGGGCTGGCTTAACTATGCGGCATCAGAGC
AGATTGTACTGAGAGTGCACCATATGCGGTGTGAAATACCGCACAGATGCGTAAGGAGAAAATACCGCAT
CAGGCGCCATTCGCCATTCAGGCTGCGCAACTGTTGGGAAGGGCGATCGGTGCGGGCCTCTTCGCTATTA
CGCCAGCTGGCGAAAGGGGGATGTGCTGCAAGGCGATTAAGTTGGGTAACGCCAGGGTTTTCCCAGTCAC
GACGTT
